Addgene plasmid #223504: hSyn-pDisplay-SNAP[C145A]-T2A-EGFP
Purpose: Co-expression of dead-mutant SNAP-tags to outer surface in mammalian cells coupled with an EGFP transfection marker
Depositing lab: James Frank. Depositing organization: Oregon Health & Science University.
Backbone
  Vector backbone: pDisplay
  Backbone manufacturer: Invitrogen
  Vector type: Mammalian Expression
Growth in bacteria
  Bacterial resistance: Ampicillin, 100 μg/mL
  Growth temperature: 37°C
  Growth strain: NEB Stable
  Copy number: High Copy
Gene/Insert
  Gene/Insert name: dead-mutant SNAP-tag and EGFP
  Species: Synthetic
  Mutation: SNAP-tag C145A
  Promoter: hSyn
  Cloning method: Gibson Cloning
  Sequencing primers: 5′ n/a
Terms and licenses: Academic/Nonprofit Terms; Industry Terms: Not Available to Industry
How to cite: hSyn-pDisplay-SNAP[C145A]-T2A-EGFP was a gift from James Frank (Addgene plasmid # 223504 ; http://n2t.net/addgene:223504 ; RRID:Addgene_223504)
