[The description below was written by a language model from this plasmid's Addgene catalogue record and pLannotate feature annotations shown in this document.]
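Description:
hSyn-pDisplay-SNAP[C145A]-T2A-EGFP is a 5.9 kb mammalian expression plasmid that places a catalytically dead SNAP-tag on the outer cell surface and co-expresses EGFP as a transfection marker. The catalogue lists Invitrogen's pDisplay as the backbone. The feature table, however, shows the expression cassette flanked by two AAV2 inverted terminal repeats, which suggests an AAV transfer-plasmid layout carrying the pDisplay targeting module. The record itself does not describe viral packaging as a purpose. In bacteria the plasmid replicates from a high-copy ColE1/pUC-type origin and is selected with ampicillin through the β-lactamase gene. An f1 origin is also present. The short lacI, lacZα, MCS and SV40 large T fragments appear to be backbone remnants.

The cassette is driven by the human synapsin I promoter, which favours expression in neurons. The open reading frame begins with the mouse Igκ leader, which directs the protein into the secretory pathway, followed by an HA epitope. Next comes the SNAP-tag, which the annotation software labels as MGMT because SNAP-tag is derived from that human DNA repair enzyme. The PDGFRβ transmembrane domain then anchors the tag in the plasma membrane so that it faces the extracellular side. The C145A mutation removes the reactive cysteine that normally accepts benzylguanine-type substrates, so the protein cannot be covalently labelled. According to the construct name, a T2A self-cleaving peptide links this fusion to EGFP; it is not separately annotated but would sit in the gap between the transmembrane domain and EGFP. The T2A lets the fluorescent marker be released as a separate protein from the same transcript. A WPRE and an SV40 polyadenylation signal follow to improve transcript stability and processing. The construct would most plausibly serve as a negative control for surface SNAP-tag labelling or ligand-tethering experiments, although the record does not name a specific application.
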