Features (pLannotate 1.2.2; 18 found; start..end, strand, type, name):
    730..786     +  CDS            lacI (fragment): lac repressor; lacI; The lac repressor binds to the lac operator to inhibit transcription in E. coli. This inhibition can be relieved by adding lactose or isopropyl-β-D-thiogalactopyranoside (IPTG).
    780..913     -  repeat_region  AAV2 ITR: inverted terminal repeat of adeno-associated virus serotype 2 inverted
    984..1052    +  CDS            large T antigen (fragment): large T antigen from SV40 (simian virus 40)
   1075..1196    +  polyA_signal   SV40 poly(A) signal: SV40 polyadenylation signal
   1225..1244    -  misc_feature   MCS (fragment): pBluescript multiple cloning site
   1245..1833    -  misc_feature   WPRE: woodchuck hepatitis virus posttranscriptional regulatory element
   1847..2562    -  CDS            EGFP (fragment): the original enhanced GFP (Yang et al., 1996) mammalian codon-optimized
   2635..2781    -  CDS            PDGFRβ TM domain: transmembrane domain from platelet derived growth factor receptor beta
   2821..3366    -  CDS            MGMT (fragment): MGMT_HUMAN - Experimental evidence at protein level: Swiss-Prot protein existence level 1. Involved in the cellular defense against the biological effects of O6-methylguanine (O6-MeG) and O4-methylthymine (O4-MeT) in DNA. Repairs the methylated nucleobase in DNA by stoichiometrically transferring the methyl group to a cysteine residue in the enzyme. This is a suicide reaction: the enzyme is irreversibly inactivated. From Homo sapiens (Human).
   3392..3415    -  CDS            3xHA (fragment): three tandem HA epitope tags
   3415..3477    -  sig_peptide    Igκ leader: leader sequence from mouse immunoglobulin κ light chain
   3515..3962    -  promoter       hSyn promoter: human synapsin I promoter; confers neuron-specific expression (Kügler et al., 2003)
   4044..4176    +  repeat_region  AAV2 ITR (fragment): inverted terminal repeat of adeno-associated virus serotype 2 inverted
   4171..4240    +  CDS            lacZα (fragment): LacZα fragment of β-galactosidase; lacZ fragment
   4245..4673    +  rep_origin     f1 ori (sequence partly withheld): f1 bacteriophage origin of replication; arrow indicates direction of (+) strand synthesis
   4726..4830    +  promoter       AmpR promoter: bla
   4831..5691    +  CDS            AmpR: β-lactamase; bla; confers resistance to ampicillin, carbenicillin, and related antibiotics
   5862..547     +  rep_origin     ori (across the origin): high-copy-number ColE1/pMB1/pBR322/pUC origin of replication
>Addgene plasmid #223504 | hSyn-pDisplay-SNAP[C145A]-T2A-EGFP | addgene full sequence | sequence record 443304 | Addgene NGS Result
AAAAAAACCACCGCTACCAGCGGTGGTTTGTTTGCCGGATCAAGAGCTACCAACTCTTTTTCCGAAGGTA
ACTGGCTTCAGCAGAGCGCAGATACCAAATACTGTTCTTCTAGTGTAGCCGTAGTTAGGCCACCACTTCA
AGAACTCTGTAGCACCGCCTACATACCTCGCTCTGCTAATCCTGTTACCAGTGGCTGCTGCCAGTGGCGA
TAAGTCGTGTCTTACCGGGTTGGACTCAAGACGATAGTTACCGGATAAGGCGCAGCGGTCGGGCTGAACG
GGGGGTTCGTGCACACAGCCCAGCTTGGAGCGAACGACCTACACCGAACTGAGATACCTACAGCGTGAGC
TATGAGAAAGCGCCACGCTTCCCGAAGGGAGAAAGGCGGACAGGTATCCGGTAAGCGGCAGGGTCGGAAC
AGGAGAGCGCACGAGGGAGCTTCCAGGGGGAAACGCCTGGTATCTTTATAGTCCTGTCGGGTTTCGCCAC
CTCTGACTTGAGCGTCGATTTTTGTGATGCTCGTCAGGGGGGCGGAGCCTATGGAAAAACGCCAGCAACG
CGGCCTTTTTACGGTTCCTGGCCTTTTGCTGGCCTTTTGCTCACATGTTCTTTCCTGCGTTATCCCCTGA
TTCTGTGGATAACCGTATTACCGCCTTTGAGTGAGCTGATACCGCTCGCCGCAGCCGAACGACCGAGCGC
AGCGAGTCAGTGAGCGAGGAAGCGGAAGAGCGCCCAATACGCAAACCGCCTCTCCCCGCGCGTTGGCCGA
TTCATTAATGCAGCTGCGCGCTCGCTCGCTCACTGAGGCCGCCCGGGCAAAGCCCGGGCGTCGGGCGACC
TTTGGTCGCCCGGCCTCAGTGAGCGAGCGAGCGCGCAGAGAGGGAGTGGCCAACTCCATCACTAGGGGTT
CCTTGTAGTTAATGATTAACCCGCCATGCTACTTATCTACGTAGCCATGCTCTAGGAAGATCCTTATCGA
TTTTACCACATTTGTAGAGGTTTTACTTGCTTTAAAAAACCTCCCACATCTCCCCCTGAACCTGAAACAT
AAAATGAATGCAATTGTTGTTGTTAACTTGTTTATTGCAGCTTATAATGGTTACAAATAAAGCAATAGCA
TCACAAATTTCACAAATAAAGCATTTTTTTCACTGCATTCTAGTTGTGGTTTGTCCAAACTCATCAATGT
ATCTTATCATGTCTGCTCGAAGCGGCCGCCCGGGTCGAGGTCGACGGTATCGATGCGGGGAGGCGGCCCA
AAGGGAGATCCGACTCGTCTGAGGGCGAAGGCGAAGACGCGGAAGAGGCCGCAGAGCCGGCAGCAGGCCG
CGGGAAGGAAGGTCCGCTGGATTGAGGGCCGAAGGGACGTAGCAGAAGGACGTCCCGCGCAGAATCCAGG
TGGCAACACAGGCGAGCAGCCAAGGAAAGGACGATGATTTCCCCGACAACACCACGGAATTGTCAGTGCC
CAACAGCCGAGCCTCTGTCCAGCAGCGGGCAAGGCAGGCGGCGATGAGTTCCGCCGTGGCAATAGGGAGG
GGGAAAGCGAAAGTCCCGGAAAGGAGCTGACAGGTGGTGGCAATGCCCCAACCAGTGGGGGTTGCGTCAG
CAAACACAGTGCACACCACGCCACGTTGCCTGACAACGGGCCACAACTCCTCATAAAGAGACAGCAACCA
GGATTTATACAAGGAGGAGAAAATGAAAGCCATACGGGAAGCAATAGCATGATACAAAGGCATTAAAGCA
GCGTATCCACATAGCGTAAAAGGAGCAACATAGTTAAGAATACCAGTCAATCTTTCACAAATTTTGTAAT
CCAGAGGTTGATTATCGATAAGCTTCTACTTGTACAGCTCGTCCATGCCGAGAGTGATCCCGGCGGCGGT
CACGAACTCCAGCAGGACCATGTGATCGCGCTTCTCGTTGGGGTCTTTGCTCAGGGCGGACTGGGTGCTC
AGGTAGTGGTTGTCGGGCAGCAGCACGGGGCCGTCGCCGATGGGGGTGTTCTGCTGGTAGTGGTCGGCGA
GCTGCACGCTGCCGTCCTCGATGTTGTGGCGGATCTTGAAGTTCACCTTGATGCCGTTCTTCTGCTTGTC
GGCCATGATATAGACGTTGTGGCTGTTGTAGTTGTACTCCAGCTTGTGCCCCAGGATGTTGCCGTCCTCC
TTGAAGTCGATGCCCTTCAGCTCGATGCGGTTCACCAGGGTGTCGCCCTCGAACTTCACCTCGGCGCGGG
TCTTGTAGTTGCCGTCGTCCTTGAAGAAGATGGTGCGCTCCTGGACGTAGCCTTCGGGCATGGCGGACTT
GAAGAAGTCGTGCTGCTTCATGTGGTCGGGGTAGCGGCTGAAGCACTGCACGCCGTAGGTCAGGGTGGTC
ACGAGGGTGGGCCAGGGCACGGGCAGCTTGCCGGTGGTGCAGATGAACTTCAGGGTCAGCTTGCCGTAGG
TGGCATCGCCCTCGCCCTCGCCGGACACGCTGAACTTGTGGCCGTTTACGTCGCCGTCCAGCTCGACCAG
GATGGGCACCACCCCGGTGAACAGCTCCTCGCCCTTGCTCACTGGGCCAGGATTCTCCTCGACGTCACCG
CATGTTAGCAGACTTCCTCTGCCCTCTCCACTGCCGCGGCCACCACGTGGCTTCTTCTGCCAAAGCATGA
TGAGGATGATAAGGGAGATGATGGTGAGCACCACCAGGGCCAGGATGGCTGAGATCACCACCACCTTAAA
GGGCAAGGAGTGTGGCACCACGATGACCTCCTGCGTGTCCTGGCCCACAGCATTCAGATCCTCTTCTGAG
ATGAGTTTTTGTTCGTCGACGCCGCCCAGGCCTGGTTTACCCAGACGGTGACCTTCGTGCGCCAGCAGCC
ATTCTTTCACAGCCAGGCCGCCTTCGTAGCCACCTACGTCCAGGTCGCCCTGAACCACACGGTGTGCCGG
GATCAGAATTGGCACCGGATTACCAGACAGAGCGGTTTTCACCGCCGCAGTTGCCGCTGGGTTGCCAGCC
AGCGCCGCCAGATGGGAATAGGAGATCACCTCGCCGAATTTCACTACTTTCAGCAGTTTCCACAGTACCT
GACGGGTAAAGGATTCCTGCTGAAATACCGGGTGATGCAGGGCCGGTACAGGGAACTCTTCAATCGCCTC
TGGCTGGTGAAAATATGCGTTCAGCCATGCGGTAGCCTGCATCAGCGGCTCCGGGCCACCCAGAACCGCA
GCCGGAGCCGGTACTTCGACCGCATCCGCAGCGCTCGTACCTTTGCCCAGGAAAATGATGCGGTGCAGGC
CCTGCTCGCAACCGCTCAGTTCCAGTTTACCCAGCGGGCTGTCCAGGGTAGTGCGTTTCATTTCGCAGTC
TTTATCTGATCTGGCCGGCTGGGCCCCAGCATAATCTGGAACATCATATGGATAGTCACCAGTGGAACCT
GGAACCCAGAGCAGCAGTACCCATAGCAGGAGTGTGTCTGTCTCCATGGTGGCGGGTGGATCCTTGCTAG
CAGCTTGAATTCGACTGCGCTCTCAGGCACGACACGACTCCTCCGCTGCCCACCGCAGACTGAGGCAGCG
CTGAGTCGCCGGCGCCGCAGCGCAGATGGTCGCGCCCGTGCCCCCCTATCTCGCGCCTCGCGTGGTGCGG
TCCGGCTGGGCCGGCGGCGGCGCGGACGCGACCAAGGTGGCCGGGAAGGGGAGTTTGCGGGGGACCGGCG
AGTGACGTCAGCGCGCCTTCAGTGCTGAGGCGGCGGTGGCGCGCGCCGCCAGGCGGGGGCGAAGGCACTG
TCCGCGGTGCTGAAGCTGGCAGTGCGCACGCGCCTCGCCGCATCCTGTTTCCCCTCCCCCTCTCTGATAG
GGGATGCGCAATTTGGGGAATGGGGGTTGGGTGCTTGTCCAGTGGGTCGGGGTCGGTCGTCAGGTAGGCA
CCCCCACCCCGCCTCATCCTGGTCCTAAAACCCACTTGCACTCATACGCAGGGCCCTCTGCAGAGATCTT
CCTAGAGCATGGCTACGTAGATAAGTAGCATGGCGGGTTAATCATTAACTACAAGGAACCCCTAGTGATG
GAGTTGGCCACTCCCTCTCTGCGCGCTCGCTCGCTCACTGAGGCCGGGCGACCAAAGGTCGCCCGACGCC
CGGGCTTTGCCCGGGCGGCCTCAGTGAGCGAGCGAGCGCGCAGCTGGCGTAATAGCGAAGAGGCCCGCAC
CGATCGCCCTTCCCAACAGTTGCGCAGCCTGAATGGCGAATGGG
[124 nt withheld, positions 4245-4368]
C
[91 nt withheld, positions 4370-4460]
A
[49 nt withheld, positions 4462-4510]
CCTTTGACGTTGGAGTCCACGTTCTTT
[37 nt withheld, positions 4538-4574]
ACCCTATCTCGGTCTATTCTTTTGATTTATAAGGGATTTTGCCGATTTCGGCCTATTGGTTAAAAAATGA
GCTGATTTAACAAAAATTTAACGCGAATTTTAACAAAATATTAACGCTTACAATTTAGGTGGCACTTTTC
GGGGAAATGTGCGCGGAACCCCTATTTGTTTATTTTTCTAAATACATTCAAATATGTATCCGCTCATGAG
ACAATAACCCTGATAAATGCTTCAATAATATTGAAAAAGGAAGAGTATGAGTATTCAACATTTCCGTGTC
GCCCTTATTCCCTTTTTTGCGGCATTTTGCCTTCCTGTTTTTGCTCACCCAGAAACGCTGGTGAAAGTAA
AAGATGCTGAAGATCAGTTGGGTGCACGAGTGGGTTACATCGAACTGGATCTCAACAGCGGTAAGATCCT
TGAGAGTTTTCGCCCCGAAGAACGTTTTCCAATGATGAGCACTTTTAAAGTTCTGCTATGTGGCGCGGTA
TTATCCCGTATTGACGCCGGGCAAGAGCAACTCGGTCGCCGCATACACTATTCTCAGAATGACTTGGTTG
AGTACTCACCAGTCACAGAAAAGCATCTTACGGATGGCATGACAGTAAGAGAATTATGCAGTGCTGCCAT
AACCATGAGTGATAACACTGCGGCCAACTTACTTCTGACAACGATCGGAGGACCGAAGGAGCTAACCGCT
TTTTTGCACAACATGGGGGATCATGTAACTCGCCTTGATCGTTGGGAACCGGAGCTGAATGAAGCCATAC
CAAACGACGAGCGTGACACCACGATGCCTGTAGCAATGGCAACAACGTTGCGCAAACTATTAACTGGCGA
ACTACTTACTCTAGCTTCCCGGCAACAATTAATAGACTGGATGGAGGCGGATAAAGTTGCAGGACCACTT
CTGCGCTCGGCCCTTCCGGCTGGCTGGTTTATTGCTGATAAATCTGGAGCCGGTGAGCGTGGGTCTCGCG
GTATCATTGCAGCACTGGGGCCAGATGGTAAGCCCTCCCGTATCGTAGTTATCTACACGACGGGGAGTCA
GGCAACTATGGATGAACGAAATAGACAGATCGCTGAGATAGGTGCCTCACTGATTAAGCATTGGTAACTG
TCAGACCAAGTTTACTCATATATACTTTAGATTGATTTAAAACTTCATTTTTAATTTAAAAGGATCTAGG
TGAAGATCCTTTTTGATAATCTCATGACCAAAATCCCTTAACGTGAGTTTTCGTTCCACTGAGCGTCAGA
CCCCGTAGAAAAGATCAAAGGATCTTCTTGAGATCCTTTTTTTCTGCGCGTAATCTGCTGCTTGCAAAC
